Addgene plasmid #71575: pJK512
Purpose: Produces Acetobacter aceti 1023 succinyl-CoA:acetate CoA-transferase with C-terminal His6 tag and Arg228>Glu mutant (AarCH6-R228E)
Depositing lab: T. J. Kappock. Depositing organization: Purdue University. Publication: Crystal structures of Acetobacter aceti succinyl-coenzyme A (CoA):acetate CoA-transferase reveal specificity determinants and illustrate the mechanism used by class I CoA-transferases. Mullins EA, Kappock TJ. Biochemistry. 2012 Oct 23;51(42):8422-34. doi: 10.1021/bi300957f. Epub 2012 Oct 11. PubMed 23030530.
Backbone
  Vector backbone: pET23a
  Backbone size w/o insert (bp): 3666
  Total vector size (bp): 5108
  Vector type: Bacterial Expression
Growth in bacteria
  Bacterial resistance: Ampicillin, 100 μg/mL
  Growth temperature: 37°C
  Growth strain: DH5alpha
  Copy number: High Copy
Gene/Insert
  Gene/Insert name: succinyl-CoA:acetate CoA-transferase (alt names: aarC; AZ09_02565)
  Species: Acetobacter aceti 1023
  Mutation: changes arginine-228 to glutamate
  GenBank ID: KDE21007.1 ACD85596.1
  Promoter: T7
  Tag / fusion protein: His6 (C terminal on backbone)
  Cloning method: Restriction Enzyme; 5′ cloning site NdeI (not destroyed); 3′ cloning site XhoI (not destroyed)
  Sequencing primers: 5′ T7 promoter; 3′ T7 terminator
Terms and licenses: Academic/Nonprofit Terms; Industry Terms: Not Available to Industry
Depositor comments: Much higher protein production is achieved by co-production with E. coli GroEL/GroES.
How to cite: pJK512 was a gift from T. J. Kappock (Addgene plasmid # 71575 ; http://n2t.net/addgene:71575 ; RRID:Addgene_71575)
