[The description below was written by a language model from this plasmid's Addgene catalogue record and pLannotate feature annotations shown in this document.]
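Description:
pJK512 is a 5,108 bp bacterial expression plasmid built on the pET23a backbone for producing a mutant form of succinyl-CoA:acetate CoA-transferase (AarC, gene aarC) from Acetobacter aceti strain 1023 in Escherichia coli. It is propagated through a ColE1/pMB1-type origin and selected with ampicillin via the β-lactamase gene and its native promoter. The backbone also carries an f1 phage origin and pBR322-derived bom and rop annotations. The catalogue lists the plasmid as high copy, although Rop is generally associated with copy-number restraint.

The aarC coding sequence was inserted between NdeI and XhoI sites, both of which are retained. This places it downstream of the T7 promoter and the strong ribosome binding site from T7 gene 10, and upstream of the T7 terminator. Transcription therefore depends on a host that supplies T7 RNA polymerase. The XhoI junction fuses the open reading frame to the backbone-encoded C-terminal His6 tag, which allows metal-affinity purification. The annotation software labels this 18 bp element as a fragment of a 9xHis tag, which is consistent with six histidine codons. The short "SET1 fragment" hit just downstream of the tag is probably an incidental match to T7-derived backbone sequence rather than part of the expressed protein.

The insert carries an arginine-228 to glutamate substitution, giving the protein designated AarCH6-R228E. The wild-type enzyme uses succinyl-CoA to convert acetate to acetyl-CoA and succinate, contributing to acetic acid resistance. The associated work concerns crystal structures, specificity determinants and the mechanism of class I CoA-transferases, and the mutant was presumably made for that study. The depositor notes that co-production with E. coli GroEL/GroES greatly increases protein yield.
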