Features (pLannotate 1.2.2; 13 found; start..end, strand, type, name):
     12..467     +  rep_origin     f1 ori (sequence partly withheld): f1 bacteriophage origin of replication; arrow indicates direction of (+) strand synthesis
    494..598     +  promoter       AmpR promoter: bla
    599..1459    +  CDS            AmpR: β-lactamase; bla; confers resistance to ampicillin, carbenicillin, and related antibiotics
   1630..2218    +  rep_origin     ori: high-copy-number ColE1/pMB1/pBR322/pUC origin of replication
   2404..2546    -  misc_feature   bom: basis of mobility region from pBR322
   2648..2839    -  CDS            rop: Rop protein, which maintains plasmids at low copy number; rop
   2856..3236    +  CDS            YPB1_ECOLX: Protein predicted: Swiss-Prot protein existence level 4. From Escherichia coli.
   3348..3366    +  promoter       T7 promoter: promoter for bacteriophage T7 RNA polymerase
   3398..3420    +  RBS            RBS: efficient ribosome binding site from bacteriophage T7 gene 10 (Olins and Rangwala, 1989)
   3428..4942    +  CDS            SCACT_ACEAC: Experimental evidence at protein level: Swiss-Prot protein existence level 1. Utilizes succinyl-CoA to convert toxic acetate to acetyl-CoA and succinate. Required for growth on acetic acid and for resistance to high levels of acetic acid. Has also low activity with acetoacetate as substrate. From Acetobacter aceti.
   4952..4969    +  CDS            9xHis (fragment): 9xHis affinity tag
   4979..5028    +  CDS            SET1 (fragment): solubility-enhancement tag derived from T7 phage gene 10B
   5036..5083    +  terminator     T7 terminator: transcription terminator for bacteriophage T7 RNA polymerase
>Addgene plasmid #71575 | pJK512 | depositor full sequence | sequence record 130934 | pJK512 sequence 5108 bps
TGGCGAATGGG
[124 nt withheld, positions 12-135]
C
[91 nt withheld, positions 137-227]
A
[49 nt withheld, positions 229-277]
CCTTTGACGTTGGAGTCCACGTTCTTT
[37 nt withheld, positions 305-341]
ACCCTATCTCGGTCTATTCTTTTGATTTATAAGGGATTTTGCCGATTTCGGCCTATTGGTTAAAAAATGA
GCTGATTTAACAAAAATTTAACGCGAATTTTAACAAAATATTAACGTTTACAATTTCAGGTGGCACTTTT
CGGGGAAATGTGCGCGGAACCCCTATTTGTTTATTTTTCTAAATACATTCAAATATGTATCCGCTCATGA
GACAATAACCCTGATAAATGCTTCAATAATATTGAAAAAGGAAGAGTATGAGTATTCAACATTTCCGTGT
CGCCCTTATTCCCTTTTTTGCGGCATTTTGCCTTCCTGTTTTTGCTCACCCAGAAACGCTGGTGAAAGTA
AAAGATGCTGAAGATCAGTTGGGTGCACGAGTGGGTTACATCGAACTGGATCTCAACAGCGGTAAGATCC
TTGAGAGTTTTCGCCCCGAAGAACGTTTTCCAATGATGAGCACTTTTAAAGTTCTGCTATGTGGCGCGGT
ATTATCCCGTATTGACGCCGGGCAAGAGCAACTCGGTCGCCGCATACACTATTCTCAGAATGACTTGGTT
GAGTACTCACCAGTCACAGAAAAGCATCTTACGGATGGCATGACAGTAAGAGAATTATGCAGTGCTGCCA
TAACCATGAGTGATAACACTGCGGCCAACTTACTTCTGACAACGATCGGAGGACCGAAGGAGCTAACCGC
TTTTTTGCACAACATGGGGGATCATGTAACTCGCCTTGATCGTTGGGAACCGGAGCTGAATGAAGCCATA
CCAAACGACGAGCGTGACACCACGATGCCTGCAGCAATGGCAACAACGTTGCGCAAACTATTAACTGGCG
AACTACTTACTCTAGCTTCCCGGCAACAATTAATAGACTGGATGGAGGCGGATAAAGTTGCAGGACCACT
TCTGCGCTCGGCCCTTCCGGCTGGCTGGTTTATTGCTGATAAATCTGGAGCCGGTGAGCGTGGGTCTCGC
GGTATCATTGCAGCACTGGGGCCAGATGGTAAGCCCTCCCGTATCGTAGTTATCTACACGACGGGGAGTC
AGGCAACTATGGATGAACGAAATAGACAGATCGCTGAGATAGGTGCCTCACTGATTAAGCATTGGTAACT
GTCAGACCAAGTTTACTCATATATACTTTAGATTGATTTAAAACTTCATTTTTAATTTAAAAGGATCTAG
GTGAAGATCCTTTTTGATAATCTCATGACCAAAATCCCTTAACGTGAGTTTTCGTTCCACTGAGCGTCAG
ACCCCGTAGAAAAGATCAAAGGATCTTCTTGAGATCCTTTTTTTCTGCGCGTAATCTGCTGCTTGCAAAC
AAAAAAACCACCGCTACCAGCGGTGGTTTGTTTGCCGGATCAAGAGCTACCAACTCTTTTTCCGAAGGTA
ACTGGCTTCAGCAGAGCGCAGATACCAAATACTGTCCTTCTAGTGTAGCCGTAGTTAGGCCACCACTTCA
AGAACTCTGTAGCACCGCCTACATACCTCGCTCTGCTAATCCTGTTACCAGTGGCTGCTGCCAGTGGCGA
TAAGTCGTGTCTTACCGGGTTGGACTCAAGACGATAGTTACCGGATAAGGCGCAGCGGTCGGGCTGAACG
GGGGGTTCGTGCACACAGCCCAGCTTGGAGCGAACGACCTACACCGAACTGAGATACCTACAGCGTGAGC
TATGAGAAAGCGCCACGCTTCCCGAAGGGAGAAAGGCGGACAGGTATCCGGTAAGCGGCAGGGTCGGAAC
AGGAGAGCGCACGAGGGAGCTTCCAGGGGGAAACGCCTGGTATCTTTATAGTCCTGTCGGGTTTCGCCAC
CTCTGACTTGAGCGTCGATTTTTGTGATGCTCGTCAGGGGGGCGGAGCCTATGGAAAAACGCCAGCAACG
CGGCCTTTTTACGGTTCCTGGCCTTTTGCTGGCCTTTTGCTCACATGTTCTTTCCTGCGTTATCCCCTGA
TTCTGTGGATAACCGTATTACCGCCTTTGAGTGAGCTGATACCGCTCGCCGCAGCCGAACGACCGAGCGC
AGCGAGTCAGTGAGCGAGGAAGCGGAAGAGCGCCTGATGCGGTATTTTCTCCTTACGCATCTGTGCGGTA
TTTCACACCGCATATATGGTGCACTCTCAGTACAATCTGCTCTGATGCCGCATAGTTAAGCCAGTATACA
CTCCGCTATCGCTACGTGACTGGGTCATGGCTGCGCCCCGACACCCGCCAACACCCGCTGACGCGCCCTG
ACGGGCTTGTCTGCTCCCGGCATCCGCTTACAGACAAGCTGTGACCGTCTCCGGGAGCTGCATGTGTCAG
AGGTTTTCACCGTCATCACCGAAACGCGCGAGGCAGCTGCGGTAAAGCTCATCAGCGTGGTCGTGAAGCG
ATTCACAGATGTCTGCCTGTTCATCCGCGTCCAGCTCGTTGAGTTTCTCCAGAAGCGTTAATGTCTGGCT
TCTGATAAAGCGGGCCATGTTAAGGGCGGTTTTTTCCTGTTTGGTCACTGATGCCTCCGTGTAAGGGGGA
TTTCTGTTCATGGGGGTAATGATACCGATGAAACGAGAGAGGATGCTCACGATACGGGTTACTGATGATG
AACATGCCCGGTTACTGGAACGTTGTGAGGGTAAACAACTGGCGGTATGGATGCGGCGGGACCAGAGAAA
AATCACTCAGGGTCAATGCCAGCGCTTCGTTAATACAGATGTAGGTGTTCCACAGGGTAGCCAGCAGCAT
CCTGCGATGCAGATCCGGAACATAATGGTGCAGGGCGCTGACTTCCGCGTTTCCAGACTTTACGAAACAC
GGAAACCGAAGACCATTCATGTTGTTGCTCAGGTCGCAGACGTTTTGCAGCAGCAGTCGCTTCACGTTCG
CTCGCGTATCGGTGATTCATTCTGCTAACCAGTAAGGCAACCCCGCCAGCCTAGCCGGGTCCTCAACGAC
AGGAGCACGATCATGCGCACCCGTGGCCAGGACCCAACGCTGCCCGAGATCTCGATCCCGCGAAATTAAT
ACGACTCACTATAGGGAGACCACAACGGTTTCCCTCTAGAAATAATTTTGTTTAACTTTAAGAAGGAGAT
ATACATATGACAGAGCGCATTCGGAACGTCGCGCTGCGCAGTAAAGTATGTCCGGCAGAAACCGCATCCG
AGTTGATCAAGCACGGAGACGTGGTGGGGACCAGCGGTTTTACCGGGGCAGGTTACCCCAAGGAAGTACC
CAAGGCGCTGGCCCAGCGGATGGAAGCTGCGCATGATCGGGGCGAAAAATACCAGATCAGCCTGATTACG
GGCGCATCCACGGGCCCTCAGCTGGATGGTGAGCTGGCCAAGGCCAACGGGGTGTATTTCCGCTCGCCAT
TCAATACGGATGCCACCATGCGCAACCGTATTAATGCGGGTGAAACGGAATATTTTGATAACCATCTGGG
GCAGGTGGCTGGCCGTGCCGTGCAGGGCAATTACGGCAAGTTCAATATTGCGCTGGTGGAAGCCACAGCC
ATTACGGAAGATGGCGGCATTGTGCCCACATCTTCTGTCGGCAATTCCCAGACATTCCTCAATCTGGCCG
AAAAGGTCATTATCGAGGTAAATGAATGGCAGAATCCGATGCTGGAAGGCATCCATGATATCTGGGATGG
CAACGTAAGTGGCGTGCCTACGCGTGATATTGTGCCGATTGTACGGGCAGATCAGCGCGTGGGTGGCCCG
GTTTTACGGGTGAACCCGGACAAGATTGCTGCCATTGTACGCACGAATGACCGGGACGAGAATGCCCCGT
TTGCCGCGCCGGATGAAACAGCAAAAGCTATTGCGGGCTATTTGCTTGATTTCTTTGGGCATGAAGTCAA
ACAGAACCGTTTGCCGCCCTCACTTCTGCCGCTCCAGTCTGGTGTGGGCAATGTGGCCAACGCCGTGCTG
GAAGGGCTGAAGGAAGGCCCATTTGAAAATCTGGTGGGCTATAGTGAGGTGATTCAGGATGGCATGTTGG
CCATGCTGGATTCTGGCCGTATGCGTATTGCCTCTGCCTCGTCTTTCTCGCTGAGCCCGGAAGCTGCGGA
AGAAATCAATAACCGGATGGATTTCTTCCGCAGCAAGATCATTCTGCGCCAGCAGGATGTCAGCAACAGC
CCCGGCATTATCCGCCGTTTAGGCTGCATTGCCATGAACGGCATGATTGAGGCGGATATTTACGGAAACG
TGAATTCTACCCGCGTGATGGGTTCCAAAATGATGAATGGTATTGGGGGATCGGGTGATTTTGCCCGGAG
TTCCTACCTGTCCATCTTCCTGTCTCCCTCCACAGCCAAAGGTGGCAAGATTTCAGCCATTGTGCCGATG
GCTGCGCATGTGGACCACATCATGCAGGATGCGCAGATTTTTGTAACCGAGCAGGGGCTGGCGGATCTGC
GTGGGCTTTCACCGGTGCAACGTGCGCGTGAAATTATTTCCAAATGTGCGCATCCGGATTACCGGCCGAT
GTTGCAGGATTATTTTGATCGTGCGCTTAAAAATTCCTTTGGTAAGCACACACCGCATCTGCTGACGGAA
GCTCTGTCTTGGCATCAGCGGTTTATTGATACGGGCACCATGCTCCCATCATCACTCGAGCACCACCACC
ACCACCACTGAGATCCGGCTGCTAACAAAGCCCGAAAGGAAGCTGAGTTGGCTGCTGCCACCGCTGAGCA
ATAACTAGCATAACCCCTTGGGGCCTCTAAACGGGTCTTGAGGGGTTTTTTGCTGAAAGGAGGAACTATA
TCCGGAT
