>Addgene plasmid #71575 | pJK512 | addgene partial sequence | sequence record 135729 | T7 5'-TAATACGACTCACTATAGGG-3'
TTTTGTTTAACTTTAAGAAGGAGATATACATATGACAGAGCGCATTCGGAACGTCGCGCTGCGCAGTAAA
GTATGTCCGGCAGAAACCGCATCCGAGTTGATCAAGCACGGAGACGTGGTGGGGACCAGCGGTTTTACCG
GGGCAGGTTACCCCAAGGAAGTACCCAAGGCGCTGGCCCAGCGGATGGAAGCTGCGCATGATCGGGGCGA
AAAATACCAGATCAGCCTGATTACGGGCGCATCCACGGGCCCTCAGCTGGATGGTGAGCTGGCCAAGGCC
AACGGGGTGTATTTCCGCTCGCCATTCAATACGGATGCCACCATGCGCAACCGTATTAATGCGGGTGAAA
CGGAATATTTTGATAACCATCTGGGGCAGGTGGCTGGCCGTGCCGTGCAGGGCAATTACGGCAAGTTCAA
TATTGCGCTGGTGGAAGCCACAGCCATTACGGAAGATGGCGGCATTGTGCCCACATCTTCTGTCGGCAAT
TCCCAGACATTCCTCAATCTGGCCGAAAAGGTCATTATCGAGGTAAATGAATGGCAGAATCCGATGCTGG
AAGGCATCCATGATATCTGGGATGGCAACGTAAGTGGCGTGCCTACGCGTGATATTGTGCCGATTGTACG
GGCAGATCAGCGCGTGGGTGGCCCGGTTTTACGGGTGAACCCGGACAAGATTGCTGCCATTGTACGCACG
AATGACCGGGACGAGAATGCCCCGTTTGCCGCGCCGGATGAAACAGCAAAAGCTATTGCGGGCTATTTGC
TTGATTTCTTTGGGCATGAAGTCAAACAGAACCGTTTGCCGCCCTCACTTCTGCCGCTCCAGTCTGGTGT
GGGCAATGTGGCCAACGCCGTGCTGGAAGGGCTGAAGGAAGGCCCATTTGAAAATCTGGTGGGCTATAGT
GAGGTGATTCAGGATGGCATGTTGGCCATGCTGGATTCTGGCCGTATGCGTATTGCCTCTGCCTCGTCTT
TCTCGCTGAGCCCGGAAGCTGCGGAAGAAATCAATAACCGGATGGATTTCTTCCGCAGCAAGATCATTCT
GCGCCAGCAGGATGTCAGC
