>Addgene plasmid #71575 | pJK512 | addgene partial sequence | sequence record 135730 | T7term 5'-GCTAGTTATTGCTCAGCGG-3'
TTGTTAGCAGCCGGATCTCAGTGGTGGTGGTGGTGGTGCTCGAGTGATGATGGGAGCATGGTGCCCGTAT
CAATAAACCGCTGATGCCAAGACAGAGCTTCCGTCAGCAGATGCGGTGTGTGCTTACCAAAGGAATTTTT
AAGCGCACGATCAAAATAATCCTGCAACATCGGCCGGTAATCCGGATGCGCACATTTGGAAATAATTTCA
CGCGCACGTTGCACCGGTGAAAGCCCACGCAGATCCGCCAGCCCCTGCTCGGTTACAAAAATCTGCGCAT
CCTGCATGATGTGGTCCACATGCGCAGCCATCGGCACAATGGCTGAAATCTTGCCACCTTTGGCTGTGGA
GGGAGACAGGAAGATGGACAGGTAGGAACTCCGGGCAAAATCACCCGATCCCCCAATACCATTCATCATT
TTGGAACCCATCACGCGGGTAGAATTCACGTTTCCGTAAATATCCGCCTCAATCATGCCGTTCATGGCAA
TGCAGCCTAAACGGCGGATAATGCCGGGGCTGTTGCTGACATCCTGCTGGCGCAGAATGATCTTGCTGCG
GAAGAAATCCATCCGGTTATTGATTTCTTCCGCAGCTTCCGGGCTCAGCGAGAAAGACGAGGCAGAGGCA
ATACGCATACGGCCAGAATCCAGCATGGCCAACATGCCATCCTGAATCACCTCACTATAGCCCACCAGAT
TTTCAAATGGGCCTTCCTTCAGCCCTTCCAGCACGGCGTTGGCCACATTGCCCACACCAGACTGGAGCGG
CAGAAGTGAGGGCGGCAAACGGTTCTGTTTGACTTCATGCCCAAAGAAATCAAGCAAATAGCCCGCAATA
GCTTTTGCTGTTTCATCCGGCGCGGCAAACGGGGCATTCTCGTCCCGGTCATTCGTGCGTACAATGGCAG
CA
